Addgene plasmid #102797: pMSCV(W-)U6sgRNA5(BbsI)-PGKpuroBFP
Purpose: Retrovirus for testing CRISPR KO activity (empty) - non-targeting control plasmid contains GFP instead of PuroR
Depositing lab: Sarah Teichmann. Depositing organization: Wellcome Sanger Institute. Publication: Genome-wide CRISPR Screens in T Helper Cells Reveal Pervasive Crosstalk between Activation and Differentiation. Henriksson J, Chen X, Gomes T, Ullah U, Meyer KB, Miragaia R, Duddy G, Pramanik J, Yusa K, Lahesmaa R, Teichmann SA. Cell. 2019 Jan 7. pii: S0092-8674(18)31569-1. doi: 10.1016/j.cell.2018.11.044. PubMed 30639098.
Backbone
  Vector backbone: pMSCV
  Vector type: Mammalian Expression, Retroviral, CRISPR
Growth in bacteria
  Bacterial resistance: Ampicillin, 100 μg/mL
  Growth temperature: 37°C
  Growth strain: NEB Stable
  Copy number: Unknown
Gene/Insert 1
  Gene/Insert name: sgRNA (alt name: CCGGGTCTTCGAGAAGACAC)
  Species: Synthetic
Gene/Insert 2
  Gene/Insert name: EGFP
  Mutation: H231L
Terms and licenses: Academic/Nonprofit Terms; Industry Terms: Not Available to Industry
Depositor comments: Constructed by gibson assembly from pKLV2(W-)U6sgRNA5(BbsI)-PGKpuroBFP and pMSCV-IRES-mCherry FP. Used to verify CRISPR activity
How to cite: pMSCV(W-)U6sgRNA5(BbsI)-PGKpuroBFP was a gift from Sarah Teichmann (Addgene plasmid # 102797 ; http://n2t.net/addgene:102797 ; RRID:Addgene_102797)
