[The description below was written by a language model from this plasmid's Addgene catalogue record and pLannotate feature annotations shown in this document.]
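Description:
pMSCV(W-)U6sgRNA5(BbsI)-PGKpuroBFP is a gammaretroviral CRISPR guide-expression vector built on the pMSCV backbone, assembled by Gibson cloning from a pKLV2 lentiviral sgRNA vector and pMSCV-IRES-mCherry FP. It is propagated in E. coli through a high-copy ColE1/pUC-type origin with ampicillin selection (AmpR, β-lactamase). The remaining bacterial annotations (lac promoter/operator and fragments of lacI, lacZα, rop, bom and TcR) are backbone remnants. The viral portion comprises murine embryonic stem cell virus 5' and 3' LTRs, the MESV Ψ packaging signal and a truncated gag region. Together these allow the transcript to be packaged into retroviral particles when viral proteins are supplied in trans, then integrated into dividing mammalian cells.

Between the LTRs, a human U6 RNA polymerase III promoter sits upstream of an S. pyogenes sgRNA scaffold (annotated as a tracrRNA fragment). The guide position holds a synthetic BbsI stuffer rather than a targeting sequence, so this is the empty, non-targeting form into which guide oligonucleotides can be cloned. A mouse PGK promoter then drives the marker cassette.

The plasmid name implies puromycin resistance plus BFP. However, the purpose field says this control carries GFP in place of PuroR, and the sequenced record agrees: it shows TagBFP followed by EGFP (listed with an H231L change) and no puromycin resistance gene. How the two fluorescent proteins are linked is not annotated. A WPRE is also detected downstream of EGFP, although the "(W-)" in the name might suggest its absence; the record does not explain this. The construct was used to verify CRISPR knockout activity, in work involving genome-wide screens in T helper cells.
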