Features (pLannotate 1.2.2; 22 found; start..end, strand, type, name):
     45..559     +  LTR            3' LTR: 3' long terminal repeat from murine embryonic stem cell virus
    721..737     -  protein_bind   lac operator: The lac repressor binds to the lac operator to inhibit transcription in E. coli. This inhibition can be relieved by adding lactose or isopropyl-β-D-thiogalactopyranoside (IPTG). lac repressor encoded by lacI
    745..775     -  promoter       lac promoter: promoter for the E. coli lac operon
    790..811     -  protein_bind   CAP binding site: CAP binding activates transcription in the presence of cAMP. E. coli catabolite activator protein
    824..916     -  CDS            lacI (fragment): lac repressor; lacI; The lac repressor binds to the lac operator to inhibit transcription in E. coli. This inhibition can be relieved by adding lactose or isopropyl-β-D-thiogalactopyranoside (IPTG).
   1099..1687    -  rep_origin     ori: high-copy-number ColE1/pMB1/pBR322/pUC origin of replication
   1858..2718    -  CDS            AmpR: β-lactamase; bla; confers resistance to ampicillin, carbenicillin, and related antibiotics
   2719..2823    -  promoter       AmpR promoter: bla
   2918..2953    +  CDS            rop (fragment): Rop protein, which maintains plasmids at low copy number; rop
   3055..3154    +  misc_feature   bom (fragment): basis of mobility region from pBR322
   3160..3309    -  CDS            lacZα (fragment): LacZα fragment of β-galactosidase; lacZ fragment
   3309..3510    -  CDS            TcR (fragment): tetracycline efflux protein; tet; confers resistance to tetracycline
   3511..3609    +  CDS            env (fragment): murine leukemia virus gPr80 envelope polyprotein precursor; env; proteolytically cleaved into gp70SU and p15TM subunits
   3651..4167    +  LTR            5' LTR: 5' long terminal repeat from murine embryonic stem cell virus
   4231..4572    +  misc_feature   MESV Ψ: packaging signal of murine embryonic stem cell virus
   4639..5055    +  CDS            gag (truncated): truncated Moloney murine leukemia virus (MMLV) gag gene lacking the start codon
   5158..5398    +  promoter       U6 promoter: RNA polymerase III promoter for human U6 snRNA
   5443..5510    +  misc_RNA       tracrRNA (fragment): trans-activating CRISPR RNA for the Streptococcus pyogenes CRISPR/Cas9 system
   5533..6032    +  promoter       PGK promoter: mouse phosphoglycerate kinase 1 promoter
   6068..6763    +  CDS            TagBFP: TagBFP is a basic (constitutively fluorescent) blue fluorescent protein published in 2008, derived from Entacmaea quadricolor. It is reported to be a very rapidly-maturing monomer with very low acid sensitivity.
   6842..7561    +  CDS            EGFP: the original enhanced GFP (Yang et al., 1996) mammalian codon-optimized
   7570..8156    +  misc_feature   WPRE: woodchuck hepatitis virus posttranscriptional regulatory element
>Addgene plasmid #102797 | pMSCV(W-)U6sgRNA5(BbsI)-PGKpuroBFP | addgene full sequence | sequence record 237863 | Addgene NGS Result
CGATAAAATAAAAGATTTTATTTAGTCTCCAGAAAAAGGGGGGAATGAAAGACCCCACCTGTAGGTTTGG
CAAGCTAGCTTAAGTAACGCCATTTTGCAAGGCATGGAAAATACATAACTGAGAATAGAGAAGTTCAGAT
CAAGGTTAGGAACAGAGAGACAGCAGAATATGGGCCAAACAGGATATCTGTGGTAAGCAGTTCCTGCCCC
GGCTCAGGGCCAAGAACAGATGGTCCCCAGATGCGGTCCCGCCCTCAGCAGTTTCTAGAGAACCATCAGA
TGTTTCCAGGGTGCCCCAAGGACCTGAAATGACCCTGTGCCTTATTTGAACTAACCAATCAGTTCGCTTC
TCGCTTCTGTTCGCGCGCTTCTGCTCCCCGAGCTCAATAAAAGAGCCCACAACCCCTCACTCGGCGCGCC
AGTCCTCCGATAGACTGCGTCGCCCGGGTACCCGTGTATCCAATAAACCCTCTTGCAGTTGCATCCGACT
TGTGGTCTCGCTGTTCCTTGGGAGGGTCTCCTCTGAGTGATTGACTACCCGTCAGCGGGGGTCTTTCATG
GGTAACAGTTTCTTGAAGTTGGAGAACAACATTCTGAGGGTAGGAGTCGAATATTAAGTAATCCTGACTC
AATTAGCCACTGTTTTGAATCCACATACTCCAATACTCCTGAAATAGTTCATTATGGACAGCGCAGAAAG
AGCTGGGGAGAATTGTGAAATTGTTATCCGCTCACAATTCCACACAACATACGAGCCGGAAGCATAAAGT
GTAAAGCCTGGGGTGCCTAATGAGTGAGCTAACTCACATTAATTGCGTTGCGCTCACTGCCCGCTTTCCA
GTCGGGAAACCTGTCGTGCCAGCTGCATTAATGAATCGGCCAACGCGCGGGGAGAGGCGGTTTGCGTATT
GGGCGCTCTTCCGCTTCCTCGCTCACTGACTCGCTGCGCTCGGTCGTTCGGCTGCGGCGAGCGGTATCAG
CTCACTCAAAGGCGGTAATACGGTTATCCACAGAATCAGGGGATAACGCAGGAAAGAACATGTGAGCAAA
AGGCCAGCAAAAGGCCAGGAACCGTAAAAAGGCCGCGTTGCTGGCGTTTTTCCATAGGCTCCGCCCCCCT
GACGAGCATCACAAAAATCGACGCTCAAGTCAGAGGTGGCGAAACCCGACAGGACTATAAAGATACCAGG
CGTTTCCCCCTGGAAGCTCCCTCGTGCGCTCTCCTGTTCCGACCCTGCCGCTTACCGGATACCTGTCCGC
CTTTCTCCCTTCGGGAAGCGTGGCGCTTTCTCATAGCTCACGCTGTAGGTATCTCAGTTCGGTGTAGGTC
GTTCGCTCCAAGCTGGGCTGTGTGCACGAACCCCCCGTTCAGCCCGACCGCTGCGCCTTATCCGGTAACT
ATCGTCTTGAGTCCAACCCGGTAAGACACGACTTATCGCCACTGGCAGCAGCCACTGGTAACAGGATTAG
CAGAGCGAGGTATGTAGGCGGTGCTACAGAGTTCTTGAAGTGGTGGCCTAACTACGGCTACACTAGAAGA
ACAGTATTTGGTATCTGCGCTCTGCTGAAGCCAGTTACCTTCGGAAAAAGAGTTGGTAGCTCTTGATCCG
GCAAACAAACCACCGCTGGTAGCGGTGGTTTTTTTGTTTGCAAGCAGCAGATTACGCGCAGAAAAAAAGG
ATCTCAAGAAGATCCTTTGATCTTTTCTACGGGGTCTGACGCTCAGTGGAACGAAAACTCACGTTAAGGG
ATTTTGGTCATGAGATTATCAAAAAGGATCTTCACCTAGATCCTTTTAAATTAAAAATGAAGTTTTAAAT
CAATCTAAAGTATATATGAGTAAACTTGGTCTGACAGTTACCAATGCTTAATCAGTGAGGCACCTATCTC
AGCGATCTGTCTATTTCGTTCATCCATAGTTGCCTGACTCCCCGTCGTGTAGATAACTACGATACGGGAG
GGCTTACCATCTGGCCCCAGTGCTGCAATGATACCGCGAGACCCACGCTCACCGGCTCCAGATTTATCAG
CAATAAACCAGCCAGCCGGAAGGGCCGAGCGCAGAAGTGGTCCTGCAACTTTATCCGCCTCCATCCAGTC
TATTAATTGTTGCCGGGAAGCTAGAGTAAGTAGTTCGCCAGTTAATAGTTTGCGCAACGTTGTTGCCATT
GCTACAGGCATCGTGGTGTCACGCTCGTCGTTTGGTATGGCTTCATTCAGCTCCGGTTCCCAACGATCAA
GGCGAGTTACATGATCCCCCATGTTGTGCAAAAAAGCGGTTAGCTCCTTCGGTCCTCCGATCGTTGTCAG
AAGTAAGTTGGCCGCAGTGTTATCACTCATGGTTATGGCAGCACTGCATAATTCTCTTACTGTCATGCCA
TCCGTAAGATGCTTTTCTGTGACTGGTGAGTACTCAACCAAGTCATTCTGAGAATAGTGTATGCGGCGAC
CGAGTTGCTCTTGCCCGGCGTCAATACGGGATAATACCGCGCCACATAGCAGAACTTTAAAAGTGCTCAT
CATTGGAAAACGTTCTTCGGGGCGAAAACTCTCAAGGATCTTACCGCTGTTGAGATCCAGTTCGATGTAA
CCCACTCGTGCACCCAACTGATCTTCAGCATCTTTTACTTTCACCAGCGTTTCTGGGTGAGCAAAAACAG
GAAGGCAAAATGCCGCAAAAAAGGGAATAAGGGCGACACGGAAATGTTGAATACTCATACTCTTCCTTTT
TCAATATTATTGAAGCATTTATCAGGGTTATTGTCTCATGAGCGGATACATATTTGAATGTATTTAGAAA
AATAAACAAATAGGGGTTCCGCGCACATTTCCCCGAAAAGTGCCACCTGACGTCTAAGAAACCATTATTA
TCATGACATTAACCTATAAAAATAGGCGTATCACGAGGCCCTTTCGTCTCGCGCGTTTCGGTGATGACGG
TGAAAACCTCTGACACATGCAGCTCCCGGAGACGGTCACAGCTTGTCTGTAAGCGGATGCCGGGAGCAGA
CAAGCCCGTCAGGGCGCGTCAGCGGGTGTTGGCGGGTGTCGGGGCTGGCTTAACTATGCGGCATCAGAGC
AGATTGTACTGAGAGTGCACCATATGCGGTGTGAAATACCGCACAGATGCGTAAGGAGAAAATACCGCAT
CAGGCGCCATTCGCCATTCAGGCTGCGCAACTGTTGGGAAGGGCGATCGGTGCGGGCCTCTTCGCTATTA
CGCCAGCTGGCGAAAGGGGGATGTGCTGCAAGGCGATTAAGTTGGGTAACGCCAGGGTTTTCCCAGTCAC
GACGTTGTAAAACGACGGCGCAAGGAATGGTGCATGCAAGGAGATGGCGCCCAACAGTCCCCCGGCCACG
GGGCCTGCCACCATACCCACGCCGAAACAAGCGCTCATGAGCCCGAAGTGGCGAGCCCGATCTTCCCCAT
CGGTGATGTCGGCGATATAGGCGCCAGCAACCGCACCTGTGGCGCCGGTGATGCCGGCCACGATGCGTCC
GGCGTAGAGGCGATTAGTCCAATTTGTTAAAGACAGGATATCAGTGGTCCAGGCTCTAGTTTTGACTCAA
CAATATCACCAGCTGAAGCCTATAGAGTACGAGCCATAGATAAAATAAAAGATTTTATTTAGTCTCCAGA
AAAAGGGGGGAATGAAAGACCCCACCTGTAGGTTTGGCAAGCTAGCTTAAGTAACGCCATTTTGCAAGGC
ATGGAAAATACATAACTGAGAATAGAGAAGTTCAGATCAAGGTTAGGAACAGAGAGACAGCAGAATATGG
GCCAAACAGGATATCTGTGGTAAGCAGTTCCTGCCCCGGCTCAGGGCCAAGAACAGATGGTCCCCAGATG
CGGTCCCGCCCTCAGCAGTTTCTAGAGAACCATCAGATGTTTCCAGGGTGCCCCAAGGACCTGAAATGAC
CCTGTGCCTTATTTGAACTAACCAATCAGTTCGCTTCTCGCTTCTGTTCGCGCGCTTCTGCTCCCCGAGC
TCAATAAAAGAGCCCACAACCCCTCACTCGGCGCGCCAGTCCTCCGATAGACTGCGTCGCCCGGGTACCC
GTATTCCCAATAAAGCCTCTTGCTGTTTGCATCCGAATCGTGGACTCGCTGATCCTTGGGAGGGTCTCCT
CAGATTGATTGACTGCCCACCTCGGGGGTCTTTCATTTGGAGGTTCCACCGAGATTTGGAGACCCCTGCC
CAGGGACCACCGACCCCCCCGCCGGGAGGTAAGCTGGCCAGCGGTCGTTTCGTGTCTGTCTCTGTCTTTG
TGCGTGTTTGTGCCGGCATCTAATGTTTGCGCCTGCGTCTGTACTAGTTAGCTAACTAGCTCTGTATCTG
GCGGACCCGTGGTGGAACTGACGAGTTCTGAACACCCGGCCGCAACCCTGGGAGACGTCCCAGGGACTTT
GGGGGCCGTTTTTGTGGCCCGACCTGAGGAAGGGAGTCGATGTGGAATCCGACCCCGTCAGGATATGTGG
TTCTGGTAGGAGACGAGAACCTAAAACAGTTCCCGCCTCCGTCTGAATTTTTGCTTTCGGTTTGGAACCG
AAGCCGCGCGTCTTGTCTGCTGCAGCGCTGCAGCATCGTTCTGTGTTGTCTCTGTCTGACTGTGTTTCTG
TATTTGTCTGAAAATTAGGGCCAGACTGTTACCACTCCCTTAAGTTTGACCTTAGGTCACTGGAAAGATG
TCGAGCGGATCGCTCACAACCAGTCGGTAGATGTCAAGAAGAGACGTTGGGTTACCTTCTGCTCTGCAGA
ATGGCCAACCTTTAACGTCGGATGGCCGCGAGACGGCACCTTTAACCGAGACCTCATCACCCAGGTTAAG
ATCAAGGTCTTTTCACCTGGCCCGCATGGACACCCAGACCAGGTCCCCTACATCGTGACCTGGGAAGCCT
TGGCTTTTGACCCCCCTCCCTGGGTCAAGCCCTTTGTACACCCTAAGCCTCCGCCTCCTCTTCCTCCATC
CGCCCCGTCTCTCCCCCTTGAACCTCCTCGTTCGACCCCGCCTCGATCCTCCCTTTATCCAGCCCTCACT
CCTTCTCTAGGCGCCGGAATTCAGATCTTACGTAGCTAGCGGATCCCAATTGCACAGGGACAGCAGAGAT
CCAGTTTGGTTAGTACCGGGCCCTACGCGTCCAAGGTCGGGCAGGAAGAGGGCCTATTTCCCATGATTCC
TTCATATTTGCATATACGATACAAGGCTGTTAGAGAGATAATTAGAATTAATTTGACTGTAAACACAAAG
ATATTAGTACAAAATACGTGACGTAGAAAGTAATAATTTCTTGGGTAGTTTGCAGTTTTAAAATTATGTT
TTAAAATGGACTATCATATGCTTACCGTAACTTGAAAGTATTTCGATTTCTTGGCTTTATATATCTTGTG
GAAAGGACGAAACACCGGGTCTTCGAGAAGACACGTTTAAGAGCTATGCTGGAAACAGCATAGCAAGTTT
AAATAAGGCTAGTCCGTTATCAACTTGAAAAAGTGGCACCGAGTCGGTGCTTTTTTTGGATCCAATTCTA
CCGGGTAGGGGAGGCGCTTTTCCCAAGGCAGTCTGGAGCATGCGCTTTAGCAGCCCCGCTGGGCACTTGG
CGCTACACAAGTGGCCTCTGGCCTCGCACACATTCCACATCCACCGGTAGGCGCCAACCGGCTCCGTTCT
TTGGTGGCCCCTTCGCGCCACCTTCTACTCCTCCCCTAGTCAGGAAGTTCCCCCCCGCCCCGCAGCTCGC
GTCGTGCAGGACGTGACAAATGGAAGTAGCACGTCTCACTAGTCTCGTGCAGATGGACAGCACCGCTGAG
CAATGGAAGCGGGTAGGCCTTTGGGGCAGCGGCCAATAGCAGCTTTGCTCCTTCGCTTTCTGGGCTCAGA
GGCTGGGAAGGGGTGGGTCCGGGGGCGGGCTCAGGGGCGGGCTCAGGGGCGGGGCGGGCGCCCGAAGGTC
CTCCGGAGGCCCGGCATTCTGCACGCTTCAAAAGCGCACGTCTGCCGCGCTGTTCTCCTCTTCCTCATCT
CCGGGCCTTTCGACCTGCATCCATCTAGATCTCGAGCCACCATGGGCAGCGAGCTGATTAAGGAGAACAT
GCACATGAAGCTGTACATGGAGGGCACCGTGGACAACCATCACTTCAAGTGCACATCCGAGGGCGAAGGC
AAGCCCTACGAGGGCACCCAGACCATGAGAATCAAGGTGGTCGAGGGCGGCCCTCTCCCCTTCGCCTTCG
ACATCCTGGCTACTAGCTTCCTCTACGGCAGCAAGACCTTCATCAACCACACCCAGGGCATCCCCGACTT
CTTCAAGCAGTCCTTCCCTGAGGGCTTCACATGGGAGAGAGTCACCACATACGAGGACGGGGGCGTGCTG
ACCGCTACCCAGGACACCAGCCTCCAGGACGGCTGCCTCATCTACAACGTCAAGATCAGAGGGGTGAACT
TCACATCCAACGGCCCTGTGATGCAGAAGAAAACACTCGGCTGGGAGGCCTTCACCGAGACCCTGTACCC
CGCTGACGGCGGCCTGGAAGGCAGAAACGACATGGCCCTGAAGCTCGTGGGCGGGAGCCATCTGATCGCA
AACATCAAGACCACATATAGATCCAAGAAACCCGCTAAGAACCTCAAGATGCCTGGCGTCTACTATGTGG
ACTACAGACTGGAAAGAATCAAGGAGGCCAACAACGAGACCTACGTCGAGCAGCACGAGGTGGCAGTGGC
CAGATACTGCGACCTCCCTAGCAAACTGGGGCACAAGCTTAATGGAGGGGGCAGCGGCGGGGAAGGAAGG
GGCTCCCTGCTCACCTGCGGCGACGTGGAAGAGAACCCCGGACCTGAATTCATGGTGAGCAAGGGCGAGG
AGCTGTTCACCGGGGTGGTGCCCATCCTGGTCGAGCTGGACGGCGACGTAAACGGCCACAAGTTCAGCGT
GTCCGGCGAGGGCGAGGGCGATGCCACCTACGGCAAGCTGACCCTGAAGTTCATCTGCACCACCGGCAAG
CTGCCCGTGCCCTGGCCCACCCTCGTGACCACCCTGACCTACGGCGTGCAGTGCTTCAGCCGCTACCCCG
ACCACATGAAGCAGCACGACTTCTTCAAGTCCGCCATGCCCGAAGGCTACGTCCAGGAGCGCACCATCTT
CTTCAAGGACGACGGCAACTACAAGACCCGCGCCGAGGTGAAGTTCGAGGGCGACACCCTGGTGAACCGC
ATCGAGCTGAAGGGCATCGACTTCAAGGAGGACGGCAACATCCTGGGGCACAAGCTGGAGTACAACTACA
ACAGCCACAACGTCTATATCATGGCCGACAAGCAGAAGAACGGCATCAAGGTGAACTTCAAGATCCGCCA
CAACATCGAGGACGGCAGCGTGCAGCTCGCCGACCACTACCAGCAGAACACCCCCATCGGCGACGGCCCC
GTGCTGCTGCCCGACAACCACTACCTGAGCACCCAGTCCGCCCTGAGCAAAGACCCCAACGAGAAGCGCG
ATCACATGGTCCTGCTGGAGTTCGTGACCGCCGCCGGGATCACTCTCGGCATGGACGAGCTGTACAAGTA
AGCGGCCGCTCAACCTCTGGATTACAAAATTTGTGAAAGATTGACTGGTATTCTTAACTATGTTGCTCCT
TTTACGCTATGTGGATACGCTGCTTTAATGCCTTTGTATCATGCTATTGCTTCCCGTATGGCTTTCATTT
TCTCCTCCTTGTATAAATCCTGGTTGCTGTCTCTTTATGAGGAGTTGTGGCCCGTTGTCAGGCAACGTGG
CGTGGTGTGCACTGTGTTTGCTGACGCAACCCCCACTGGTTGGGGCATTGCCACCACCTGTCAGCTCCTT
TCCGGGACTTTCGCTTTCCCCCTCCCTATTGCCACGGCGGAACTCATCGCCGCCTGCCTTGCCCGCTGCT
GGACAGGGGCTCGGCTGTTGGGCACTGACAATTCCGTGGTGTTGTCGGGGAAATCATCGTCCTTTCCTTG
GCTGCTCGCCTGTGTTGCCACCTGGATTCTGCGCGGGACGTCCTTCTGCTACGTCCCTTCGGCCCTCAAT
CCAGCGGACCTTCCTTCCCGCGGCCTGCTGCCGGCTCTGCGGCCTCTTCCGCGTCTACGCCTTCGCCCTC
AGACGAGTCGGATCTCCCTTTGGGCCGCCTCCCCGCAGGTACCTTTAAGACCAATGACTTACAAGGAT
